>Addgene plasmid #168103 | pAc-His-zfCsf1a | addgene full sequence | sequence record 331158 | Addgene NGS Result
AAGCTTGGCTCGTAAAGCGAGTTGAAGGATCATATTTAGTTGCGTTTATGAGATAAGATTGAAAGCACGT
GTAAAATGTTTCCCGCGCGTTGGCACAACTATTTACAATGCGGCCAAGTTATAAAAGATTCTAATCTGAT
ATGTTTTAAAACACCTTTGCGGCCCGAGTTGTTTGCGTACGTGACTAGCGAAGAAGATATGTGGACCGCA
GAACAGATAGTAAAACAAAACCCTAGTATTGGAGCAATAATCGATTTAACCAACACGTCTAAATATTATG
ATGGTGTGCATTTTTTGCGGGCGGGCCTGTTATACAAAAAAATTCAAGTACCTGGCCAGACTTTGCCGCC
TGAAAGCATAGTTCAAGAATTTATTGACACGGTAAAAGAATTTACAGAAAAGTGTCCCGGCATGTTGGTG
GGCGTGCACTGCACACACGGTATTAATCGCACCGGTTACATGGTGTGCAGATATTTAATGCACACCCTGG
GTATTGCGCCGCAGGAAGCCATAGATAGATTCGAAAAAGCCAGAGGTCACAAAATTGAAAGACAAAATTA
CGTTCAAGATTTATTAATTTAATTAATATTATTTGCATTCTTTAACAAATACTTTATCCTATTTTCAAAT
TGTTGCGCTTCTTCCAGCGAACCAAAACTATGCTTCGCTTGCTCCGTTTAGCTTGTAGCCGATCAGTGGC
GTTGTTCCAATCGACGGTAGGATTAGGCCGGATATTCTCCACCACAATGTTGGCAACGTTGATGTTACGT
TTATGCTTTTGGTTTTCCACGTACGTCTTTTGGCCGGTAATAGCCGTAAACGTAGTGCCGTCGCGCGTCA
CGCACAACACCGGATGTTTGCGCTTGTCCGCGGGGTATTGAACCGCGCGATCCGACAAATCCACCACTTT
GGCAACTAAATCGGTGACCTGCGCGTCTTTTTTCTGCATTATTTCGTCTTTCTTTTGCATGGTTTCCTGG
AAGCCGGTGTACATGCGGTTTAGATCAGTCATGACGCGCGTGACCTGCAAATCTTTGGCCTCGATCTGCT
TGTCCTTGATGGCAACGATGCGTTCAATAAACTCTTGTTTTTTAACAAGTTCCTCGGTTTTTTGCGCCAC
CACCGCTTGCAGCGCGTTTGTGTGCTCGGTGAATGTCGCAATCAGCTTAGTCACCAACTGTTTGCTCTCC
TCCTCCCGTTGTTTGATCGCGGGATCGTACTTGCCGGTGCAGAGCACTTGAGGAATTACTTCTTCTAAAA
GCCATTCTTGTAATTCTATGGCGTAAGGCAATTTGGACTTCATAATCAGCTGAATCACGCCGGATTTAGT
AATGAGCACTGTATGCGGCTGCAAATACAGCGGGTCGCCCCTTTTCACGACGCTGTTAGAGGTAGGGCCC
CCATTTTGGATGGTCTGCTCAAATAACGATTTGTATTTATTGTCTACATGAACACGTATAGCTTTATCAC
AAACTGTATATTTTAAACTGTTAGCGACGTCCTTGGCCACGAACCGGACCTGTTGGTCGCGCTCTAGCAC
GTACCGCAGGTTGAACGTATCTTCTCCAAATTTAAATTCTCCAATTTTAACGCGAGCCATTTTGATACAC
GTGTGTCGATTTTGCAACAACTATTGTTTTTTAACGCAAACTAAACTTATTGTGGTAAGCAATAATTAAA
TATGGGGGAACATGCGCCGCTACAACACTCGTCGTTATGAACGCAGACGGCGCCGGTCTCGGCGCAAGCG
GCTAAAACGTGTTGCGCGTTCAACGCGGCAAACATCGCAAAAGCCAATAGTACAGTTTTGATTTGCATAT
TAACGGCGATTTTTTAAATTATCTTATTTAATAAATAGTTATGACGCCTACAACTCCCCGCCCGCGTTGA
CTCGCTGCACCTCGAGCAGTTCGTTGACGCCTTCCTCCGTGTGGCCGAACACGTCGAGCGGGTGGTCGAT
GACCAGCGGCGTGCCGCACGCGACGCACAAGTATCTGTACACCGAATGATCGTCGGGCGAAGGCACGTCG
GCCTCCAAGTGGCAATATTGGCAAATTCGAAAATATATACAGTTGGGTTGTTTGCGCATATCTATCGTGG
CGTTGGGCATGTACGTCCGAACGTTGATTTGCATGCAAGCCGAAATTAAATCATTGCGATTAGTGCGATT
AAAACGTTGTACATCCTCGCTTTTAATCATGCCGTCGATTAAATCGCGCAATCGAGTCAAGTGATCAAAG
TGTGGAATAATGTTTTCTTTGTATTCCCGAGTCAAGCGCAGCGCGTATTTTAACAAACTAGCCATCTTGT
AAGTTAGTTTCATTTAATGCAACTTTATCCAATAATATATTATGTATCGCACGTCAAGAATTAACAATGC
GCCCGTTGTCGCATCTCAACACGACTATGATAGAGATCAAATAAAGCGCGAATTAAATAGCTTGCGACGC
AACGTGCACGATCTGTGCACGCGTTCCGGCACGAGCTTTGATTGTAATAAGTTTTTACGAAGCGATGACA
TGACCCCCGTAGTGACAACGATCACGCCCAAAAGAACTGCCGACTACAAAATTACCGAGTATGTCGGTGA
CGTTAAAACTATTAAGCCATCCAATCGACCGTTAGTCGAATCAGGACCGCTGGTGCGAGAAGCCGCGAAG
TATGGCGAATGCATCGTATAACGTGTGGAGTCCGCTCATTAGAGCGTCATGTTTAGACAAGAAAGCTACA
TATTTAATTGATCCCGATGATTTTATTGATAAATTGACCCTAACTCCATACACGGTATTCTACAATGGCG
GGGTTTTGGTCAAAATTTCCGGACTGCGATTGTACATGCTGTTAACGGCTCCGCCCACTATTAATGAAAT
TAAAAATTCCAATTTTAAAAAACGCAGCAAGAGAAACATTTGTATGAAAGAATGCGTAGAAGGAAAGAAA
AATGTCGTCGACATGCTGAACAACAAGATTAATATGCCTCCGTGTATAAAAAAAATATTGAACGATTTGA
AAGAAAACAATGTACCGCGCGGCGGTATGTACAGGAAGAGGTTTATACTAAACTGTTACATTGCAAACGT
GGTTTCGTGTGCCAAGTGTGAAAACCGATGTTTAATCAAGGCTCTGACGCATTTCTACAACCACGACTCC
AAGTGTGTGGGTGAAGTCATGCATCTTTTAATCAAATCCCAAGATGTGTATAAACCACCAAACTGCCAAA
AAATGAAAACTGTCGACAAGCTCTGTCCGTTTGCTGGCAACTGCAAGGGTCTCAATCCTATTTGTAATTA
TTGAATAATAAAACAATTATAAATGTCAAATTTGTTTTTTATTAACGATACAAACCAAACGCAACAAGAA
CATTTGTAGTATTATCTATAATTGAAAACGCGTAGTTATAATCGCTGAGGTAATATTTAAAATCATTTTC
AAATGATTCACAGTTAATTTGCGACAATATAATTTTATTTTCACATAAACTAGACGCCTTGTCGTCTTCT
TCTTCGTATTCCTTCTCTTTTTCATTTTTCTCCTCATAAAAATTAACATAGTTATTATCGTATCCATATA
TGTATCTATCGTATAGAGTAAATTTTTTGTTGTCATAAATATATATGTCTTTTTTAATGGGGTGTATAGT
ACCGCTGCGCATAGTTTTTCTGTAATTTACAACAGTGCTATTTTCTGGTAGTTCTTCGGAGTGTGTTGCT
TTAATTATTAAATTTATATAATCAATGAATTTGGGATCGTCGGTTTTGTACAATATGTTGCCGGCATAGT
ACGCAGCTTCTTCTAGTTCAATTACACCATTTTTTAGCAGCACCGGATTAACATAACTTTCCAAAATGTT
GTACGAACCGTTAAACAAAAACAGTTCACCTCCCTTTTCTATACTATTGTCTGCGAGCAGTTGTTTGTTG
TTAAAAATAACAGCCATTGTAATGAGACGCACAAACTAATATCACAAACTGGAAATGTCTATCAATATAT
AGTTGCTGATATCATGGAGATAATTAAAATGATAACCATCTCGCAAATAAATAAGTATTTTACTGTTTTC
GTAACAGTTTTGTAATAAAAAAACCTATAAATATTCCGGATTATTCATACCGTCCCACCATCGGGCGCGG
ATCTATGCTACTAGTAAATCAGTCACACCAAGGCTTCAATAAGGAACACACAAGCAAGATGGTAAGCGCT
ATTGTTTTATATGTGCTTTTGGCGGCGGCGGCGCATTCTGCCTTTGCGGCGGATCTTGGATCTATGGCTA
GCCACCATCACCATCACCATGGTGGATCCGCTGGTGTGCCAGGTCCATGTAAGCACTCTGTCACCCAGGA
CCATCTACTCAATTTAAGACGTCTGATTAAAAACCAGCTGCAAAATGGTTGTTCAATAACCTACACCTTC
ACAGAGCGTCAGAATCTGAGTGTTGTATGTTATGTTAAAGCGGCATTCCCTCACATACTGGAGCTACTCA
ACACCCATTTCAGATATGCAAAGGATTCCGACAATTATCGTTATTCTAATTCTCTGAAGATCTTAATCTA
CAACATTTACTCACAGAGATGCATCCCTTCAATCAATGAGGAGATTGAGGACAGTCCAACGAAGTTCGTA
AAAATCCACGTGACTGTGCCCAGAGCAGCTTTGGAGAAAGCTGAGGAAGTGATTCGCATGTATATGAGTC
TGATGACTCAGAGTGACACGTCTGTGGACTGGAACTGTGAGGAGGAGTACACAGAGGATTACCCGGAATC
CACTACTGAACCCCTCATCCAAACAGCAGGTACCTCAGAGTGCCCCTGCATTTGTCCAACAGTGAGCATT
GGATCATAGGATCCACAGGACGGGTGTGGTCGCCATGATCGCGTAGTCGATAGTGGCTCCAAGTAGCGAA
GCGAGCAGGACTGGGCGGCGGCCAAAGCGGTCGGACAGTGCTCCGAGAACGGGTGCGCATAGAAATTGCA
TCAACGCATATAGCGCTAGCAGCACGCCATAGTGACTGGCGATGCTGTCGGAATGGACGATGATCCCGGG
CCATGGGAATTCCGGAGCGGCCGCTGCAGATCTGATCCTTTCCTGGGACCCGGCAAGAACCAAAAACTCA
CTCTCTTCAAGGAAATCCGTAATGTTAAACCCGACACGATGAAGCTTGTCGTTGGATGGAAAGGAAAAGA
GTTCTACAGGGAAACTTGGACCCGCTTCATGGAAGACAGCTTCCCCATTGTTAACGACCAAGAAGTGATG
GATGTTTTCCTTGTTGTCAACATGCGTCCCACTAGACCCAACCGTTGTTACAAATTCCTGGCCCAACACG
CTCTGCGTTGCGACCCCGACTATGTACCTCATGACGTGATTAGGATCGTCGAGCCTTCATGGGTGGGCAG
CAACAACGAGTACCGCATCAGCCTGGCTAAGAAGGGCGGCGGCTGCCCAATAATGAACCTTCACTCTGAG
TACACCAACTCGTTCGAACAGTTCATCGATCGTGTCATCTGGGAGAACTTCTACAAGCCCATCGTTTACA
TCGGTACCGACTCTGCTGAAGAGGAGGAAATTCTCCTTGAAGTTTCCCTGGTGTTCAAAGTAAAGGAGTT
TGCACCAGACGCACCTCTGTTCACTGGTCCGGCGTATTAAAACACGATACATTGTTATTAGTACATTTAT
TAAGCGCTAGATTCTGTGCGTTGTTGATTTACAGACAATTGTTGTACGTATTTTAATAATTCATTAAATT
TATAATCTTTAGGGTGGTATGTTAGAGCGAAAATCAAATGATTTTCAGCGTCTTTATATCTGAATTTAAA
TATTAAATCCTCAATAGATTTGTAAAATAGGTTTCGATTAGTTTCAAACAAGGGTTGTTTTTCCGAACCG
ATGGCTGGACTATCTAATGGATTTTCGCTCAACGCCACAAAACTTGCCAAATCTTGTAGCAGCAATCTAG
CTTTGTCGATATTCGTTTGTGTTTTGTTTTGTAATAAAGGTTCGACGTCGTTCAAAATATTATGCGCTTT
TGTATTTCTTTCATCACTGTCGTTAGTGTACAATTGACTCGACGTAAACACGTTAAATAAAGCTTGGACA
TATTTAACATCGGGCGTGTTAGCTTTATTAGGCCGATTATCGTCGTCGTCCCAACCCTCGTCGTTAGAAG
TTGCTTCCGAAGACGATTTTGCCATAGCCACACGACGCCTATTAATTGTGTCGGCTAACACGTCCGCGAT
CAAATTTGTAGTTGAGCTTTTTGGAATTATTTCTGATTGCGGGCGTTTTTGGGCGGGTTTCAATCTAACT
GTGCCCGATTTTAATTCAGACAACACGTTAGAAAGCGATGGTGCAGGCGGTGGTAACATTTCAGACGGCA
AATCTACTAATGGCGGCGGTGGTGGAGCTGATGATAAATCTACCATCGGTGGAGGCGCAGGCGGGGCTGG
CGGCGGAGGCGGAGGCGGAGGTGGTGGCGGTGATGCAGACGGCGGTTTAGGCTCAAATGTCTCTTTAGGC
AACACAGTCGGCACCTCAACTATTGTACTGGTTTCGGGCGCCGTTTTTGGTTTGACCGGTCTGAGACGAG
TGCGATTTTTTTCGTTTCTAATAGCTTCCAACAATTGTTGTCTGTCGTCTAAAGGTGCAGCGGGTTGAGG
TTCCGTCGGCATTGGTGGAGCGGGCGGCAATTCAGACATCGATGGTGGTGGTGGTGGTGGAGGCGCTGGA
ATGTTAGGCACGGGAGAAGGTGGTGGCGGCGGTGCCGCCGGTATAATTTGTTCTGGTTTAGTTTGTTCGC
GCACGATTGTGGGCACCGGCGCAGGCGCCGCTGGCTGCACAACGGAAGGTCGTCTGCTTCGAGGCAGCGC
TTGGGGTGGTGGCAATTCAATATTATAATTGGAATACAAATCGTAAAAATCTGCTATAAGCATTGTAATT
TCGCTATCGTTTACCGTGCCGATATTTAACAACCGCTCAATGTAAGCAATTGTATTGTAAAGAGATTGTC
TCAAGCTCGCACGCCGATAACAAGCCTTTTCATTTTTACTACAGCATTGTAGTGGCGAGACACTTCGCTG
TCGTCGACGTACATGTATGCTTTGTTGTCAAAAACGTCGTTGGCAAGCTTTAAAATATTTAAAAGAACAT
CTCTGTTCAGCACCACTGTGTTGTCGTAAATGTTGTTTTTGATAATTTGCGCTTCCGCAGTATCGACACG
TTCAAAAAATTGATGCGCATCAATTTTGTTGTTCCTATTATTGAATAAATAAGATTGTACAGATTCATAT
CTACGATTCGTCATGGCCACCACAAATGCTACGCTGCAAACGCTGGTACAATTTTACGAAAACTGCAAAA
ACGTCAAAACTCGGTATAAAATAATCAACGGGCGCTTTGGCAAAATATCTATTTTATCGCACAAGCCCAC
TAGCAAATTGTATTTGCAGAAAACAATTTCGGCGCACAATTTTAACGCTGACGAAATAAAAGTTCACCAG
TTAATGAGCGACCACCCAAATTTTATAAAAATCTATTTTAATCACGGTTCCATCAACAACCAAGTGATCG
TGATGGACTACATTGACTGTCCCGATTTATTTGAAACACTACAAATTAAAGGCGAGCTTTCGTACCAACT
TGTTAGCAATATTATTAGACAGCTGTGTGAAGCGCTCAACGATTTGCACAAGCACAATTTCATACACAAC
GACATAAAACTCGAAAATGTCTTATATTTCGAAGCACTTGATCGCGTGTATGTTTGCGATTACGGATTGT
GCAAACACGAAAACTCACTTAGCGTGCACGACGGCACGTTGGAGTATTTTAGTCCGGAAAAAATTCGACA
CCACAACTATGCACGTTCGTTTGACTGGTACGCCGTCGGCGTGTTAACATACAAGTTGCTAACCGGCGGC
CAATTCGTAATCATGGTCATAGCTGTTTCCTGTGTGAAATTGTTATCCGCTCACAATTCCACACAACATA
CGAGCCGGAAGCATAAAGTGTAAAGCCTGGGGTGCCTAATGAGTGAGCTAACTCACATTAATTGCGTTGC
GCTCACTGCCCGCTTTCCAGTCGGGAAACCTGTCGTGCCAGCTGCATTAATGAATCGGCCAACGCGCGGG
GAGAGGCGGTTTGCGTATTGGGCGCTCTTCCGCTTCCTCGCTCACTGACTCGCTGCGCTCGGTCGTTCGG
CTGCGGCGAGCGGTATCAGCTCACTCAAAGGCGGTAATACGGTTATCCACAGAATCAGGGGATAACGCAG
GAAAGAACATGTGAGCAAAAGGCCAGCAAAAGGCCAGGAACCGTAAAAAGGCCGCGTTGCTGGCGTTTTT
CCATAGGCTCCGCCCCCCTGACGAGCATCACAAAAATCGACGCTCAAGTCAGAGGTGGCGAAACCCGACA
GGACTATAAAGATACCAGGCGTTTCCCCCTGGAAGCTCCCTCGTGCGCTCTCCTGTTCCGACCCTGCCGC
TTACCGGATACCTGTCCGCCTTTCTCCCTTCGGGAAGCGTGGCGCTTTCTCATAGCTCACGCTGTAGGTA
TCTCAGTTCGGTGTAGGTCGTTCGCTCCAAGCTGGGCTGTGTGCACGAACCCCCCGTTCAGCCCGACCGC
TGCGCCTTATCCGGTAACTATCGTCTTGAGTCCAACCCGGTAAGACACGACTTATCGCCACTGGCAGCAG
CCACTGGTAACAGGATTAGCAGAGCGAGGTATGTAGGCGGTGCTACAGAGTTCTTGAAGTGGTGGCCTAA
CTACGGCTACACTAGAAGAACAGTATTTGGTATCTGCGCTCTGCTGAAGCCAGTTACCTTCGGAAAAAGA
GTTGGTAGCTCTTGATCCGGCAAACAAACCACCGCTGGTAGCGGTGGTTTTTTTGTTTGCAAGCAGCAGA
TTACGCGCAGAAAAAAAGGATCTCAAGAAGATCCTTTGATCTTTTCTACGGGGTCTGACGCTCAGTGGAA
CGAAAACTCACGTTAAGGGATTTTGGTCATGAGATTATCAAAAAGGATCTTCACCTAGATCCTTTTAAAT
TAAAAATGAAGTTTTAAATCAATCTAAAGTATATATGAGTAAACTTGGTCTGACAGTTACCAATGCTTAA
TCAGTGAGGCACCTATCTCAGCGATCTGTCTATTTCGTTCATCCATAGTTGCCTGACTCCCCGTCGTGTA
GATAACTACGATACGGGAGGGCTTACCATCTGGCCCCAGTGCTGCAATGATACCGCGAGACCCACGCTCA
CCGGCTCCAGATTTATCAGCAATAAACCAGCCAGCCGGAAGGGCCGAGCGCAGAAGTGGTCCTGCAACTT
TATCCGCCTCCATCCAGTCTATTAATTGTTGCCGGGAAGCTAGAGTAAGTAGTTCGCCAGTTAATAGTTT
GCGCAACGTTGTTGCCATTGCTACAGGCATCGTGGTGTCACGCTCGTCGTTTGGTATGGCTTCATTCAGC
TCCGGTTCCCAACGATCAAGGCGAGTTACATGATCCCCCATGTTGTGCAAAAAAGCGGTTAGCTCCTTCG
GTCCTCCGATCGTTGTCAGAAGTAAGTTGGCCGCAGTGTTATCACTCATGGTTATGGCAGCACTGCATAA
TTCTCTTACTGTCATGCCATCCGTAAGATGCTTTTCTGTGACTGGTGAGTACTCAACCAAGTCATTCTGA
GAATAGTGTATGCGGCGACCGAGTTGCTCTTGCCCGGCGTCAATACGGGATAATACCGCGCCACATAGCA
GAACTTTAAAAGTGCTCATCATTGGAAAACGTTCTTCGGGGCGAAAACTCTCAAGGATCTTACCGCTGTT
GAGATCCAGTTCGATGTAACCCACTCGTGCACCCAACTGATCTTCAGCATCTTTTACTTTCACCAGCGTT
TCTGGGTGAGCAAAAACAGGAAGGCAAAATGCCGCAAAAAAGGGAATAAGGGCGACACGGAAATGTTGAA
TACTCATACTCTTCCTTTTTCAATATTATTGAAGCATTTATCAGGGTTATTGTCTCATGAGCGGATACAT
ATTTGAATGTATTTAGAAAAATAAACAAATAGGGGTTCCGCGCACATTTCCCCGAAAAGTGCCACCTGAC
GTCTAAGAAACCATTATTATCATGACATTAACCTATAAAAATAGGCGTATCACGAGGCCCTTTCGTCTCG
CGCGTTTCGGTGATGACGGTGAAAACCTCTGACACATGCAGCTCCCGGAGACGGTCACAGCTTGTCTGTA
AGCGGATGCCGGGAGCAGACAAGCCCGTCAGGGCGCGTCAGCGGGTGTTGGCGGGTGTCGGGGCTGGCTT
AACTATGCGGCATCAGAGCAGATTGTACTGAGAGTGCACCATATGCGGTGTGAAATACCGCACAGATGCG
TAAGGAGAAAATACCGCATCAGGCGCCATTCGCCATTCAGGCTGCGCAACTGTTGGGAAGGGCGATCGGT
GCGGGCCTCTTCGCTATTACGCCAGCTGGCGAAAGGGGGATGTGCTGCAAGGCGATTAAGTTGGGTAACG
CCAGGGTTTTCCCAGTCACGACGTTGTAAAACGACGGCCAGTGCC
Features (pLannotate 1.2.2; 27 found; start..end, strand, type, name):
     76..579     +  CDS            PTP: PTP_NPVAC - Experimental evidence at protein level: Swiss-Prot protein existence level 1. Plays a role in the regulation and processing of late viral mRNAs by displaying RNA 5'-triphosphatase and diphosphatase activities. From Autographa californica nuclear polyhedrosis virus (AcMNPV).
    617..1600    -  CDS            Y002_NPVAC: Protein predicted: Swiss-Prot protein existence level 4. From Autographa californica nuclear polyhedrosis virus (AcMNPV).
   1660..1818    -  CDS            CTL: CXOL_NPVAC - Also known as CTX. Protein inferred from homology: Swiss-Prot protein existence level 3. From Autographa californica nuclear polyhedrosis virus (AcMNPV).
   1871..2323    -  CDS            Y004_NPVAC: Protein predicted: Swiss-Prot protein existence level 4. From Autographa californica nuclear polyhedrosis virus (AcMNPV).
   2352..2678    +  CDS            Y005_NPVAC: Protein predicted: Swiss-Prot protein existence level 4. From Autographa californica nuclear polyhedrosis virus (AcMNPV).
   2662..3291    +  CDS            LEF-2: LEF2_NPVAC - Experimental evidence at protein level: Swiss-Prot protein existence level 1. Plays an essential role in viral DNA replication. Does not seem to participate in the initiation step but is rather important for the amplification of DNA. Also required for expression from the vp39 and polh promoters. From Autographa californica nuclear polyhedrosis virus (AcMNPV).
   3170..3997    +  misc_recomb    baculovirus recombination region (lef2/ORF603): contains ORF603 and part of lef2
   4001..4092    +  promoter       polyhedrin promoter: polh from Autographa californica; promoter for the baculovirus polyhedrin gene
   4135..4188    +  promoter       gp64 promoter (fragment): Autographa californica gp64; promoter for the baculovirus gp64 glycoprotein gene
   4189..4248    +  sig_peptide    GP64 signal sequence: signal sequence from the baculovirus envelope glycoprotein GP64; Autographa californica gp64
   4273..4290    +  CDS            6xHis: 6xHis affinity tag
   4838..5031    -  CDS            TcR (fragment): tetracycline efflux protein; tet; confers resistance to tetracycline
   5074..5637    +  CDS            PH (fragment): PYHD_NPVAC - Also known as P29, POLH. Experimental evidence at protein level: Swiss-Prot protein existence level 1. Major component of the virus occlusion bodies which are large proteinaceous structures termed polyhedra. These structures serve as the protective package for the virus particles outside the infected host and allow natural transmission of virus between insect hosts, assisting persistence in the environment. Forms the paracrystalline lattice of polyhedra and interacts with enveloped virions as well as other accessory molecules and structures to form a mature viral occlusion body. F
   5641..6013    +  3'UTR          polyhedrin 3' UTR: 3' UTR from the Autographa californica nucleopolyhedrovirus polyhedrin gene (Suzuki et al., 2006)
   6693..6710    -  CDS            9xHis (fragment): 9xHis affinity tag
   7007..7294    -  CDS            P61 (fragment): P78_NPVAC - Experimental evidence at protein level: Swiss-Prot protein existence level 1. Plays a role in the transport of the nucleocapsids from the cytoplasm toward the host nucleus together with the host actin- polymerizing Arp2/3 complex. From Autographa californica nuclear polyhedrosis virus (AcMNPV).
   7293..7913    +  CDS            PK1 (fragment): PK1_NPVAC - Also known as PK-1. Experimental evidence at transcript level: Swiss-Prot protein existence level 2. Serine/threonine protein kinase that plays a role in viral propagation by phosphorylating various viral and cellular substrates including the viral p6.9 protein or host histone H1. Participates in nucleocapsid assembly and polyhedra formation. From Autographa californica nuclear polyhedrosis virus (AcMNPV).
   7950..7966    -  protein_bind   lac operator: The lac repressor binds to the lac operator to inhibit transcription in E. coli. This inhibition can be relieved by adding lactose or isopropyl-β-D-thiogalactopyranoside (IPTG). lac repressor encoded by lacI
   7974..8004    -  promoter       lac promoter: promoter for the E. coli lac operon
   8019..8040    -  protein_bind   CAP binding site: CAP binding activates transcription in the presence of cAMP. E. coli catabolite activator protein
   8053..8145    -  CDS            lacI (fragment): lac repressor; lacI; The lac repressor binds to the lac operator to inhibit transcription in E. coli. This inhibition can be relieved by adding lactose or isopropyl-β-D-thiogalactopyranoside (IPTG).
   8328..8916    -  rep_origin     ori: high-copy-number ColE1/pMB1/pBR322/pUC origin of replication
   9087..9947    -  CDS            AmpR: β-lactamase; bla; confers resistance to ampicillin, carbenicillin, and related antibiotics
   9948..10052   -  promoter       AmpR promoter: bla
  10147..10182   +  CDS            rop (fragment): Rop protein, which maintains plasmids at low copy number; rop
  10284..10383   +  misc_feature   bom (fragment): basis of mobility region from pBR322
  10389..10543   -  CDS            lacZα (fragment): LacZα fragment of β-galactosidase; lacZ fragment
