[The description below was written by a language model from this plasmid's Addgene catalogue record and pLannotate feature annotations shown in this document.]
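Description:
pAc-His-zfCsf1a is a baculovirus transfer vector built on the pAcGP-67B backbone and designed to produce a secreted, His-tagged form of zebrafish Csf1a (M-CSFa) in insect cells. It is maintained in E. coli through a ColE1/pMB1-type origin and selected with ampicillin via the β-lactamase gene. The catalogue lists it as low copy, although the origin is annotated as a high-copy type and only a fragment of rop is detected. Other small bacterial remnants (fragments of lacZα, lacI, the lac promoter/operator, bom and a tetracycline-resistance gene) appear to be backbone carry-over rather than functional parts.

The expression cassette is driven by the strong, very late AcMNPV polyhedrin promoter, followed by a short gp64 promoter fragment and the GP64 signal sequence, which directs the product into the secretory pathway. A 6xHis tag, added as a modification to the backbone, lies just downstream of the signal peptide, so it ends up at the N terminus of the insert. The roughly 545 bp csf1a fragment was cloned into a BamHI site. The insert itself is not annotated in the feature table, but it fits the unannotated gap after the His tag, which is followed by polyhedrin coding remnants and the polyhedrin 3′ UTR. The cassette is flanked by extensive AcMNPV sequence, including the lef2/ORF603 recombination region on one side and viral sequence with P78 and PK1 gene fragments on the other. These flanks allow homologous recombination with baculoviral DNA in co-transfected insect cells to generate recombinant virus. According to the record, the construct is used to express soluble recombinant Csf1a, and the His tag allows it to be recovered by metal-affinity purification. The sequenced record is 10,545 nt, slightly larger than the listed 10,526 bp.
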