Addgene plasmid #168103: pAc-His-zfCsf1a
Purpose: Express soluble His-tagged zebrafish Csf1a in insect cells
Depositing lab: Petr Bartunek. Depositing organization: Institute of Molecular Genetics of the Czech Academy of Sciences. Publication: M-CSFR/CSF1R signaling regulates myeloid fates in zebrafish via distinct action of its receptors and ligands. Hason M, Mikulasova T, Machonova O, Pombinho AR, van Ham TJ, Irion U, Nusslein-Volhard C, Bartunek P, Svoboda O. Blood Adv. 2022 Jan 3. pii: 483305. doi: 10.1182/bloodadvances.2021005459. PubMed 34979548.
Backbone
  Vector backbone: pAcGP-67B
  Backbone size w/o insert (bp): 9748
  Total vector size (bp): 10526
  Modifications to backbone: 6xHis tag insert
  Vector type: Insect Expression
Growth in bacteria
  Bacterial resistance: Ampicillin, 100 μg/mL
  Growth temperature: 37°C
  Growth strain: DH5alpha
  Copy number: Low Copy
Gene/Insert
  Gene/Insert name: Csf1a (alt name: M-CSFa)
  Species: D. rerio (zebrafish)
  Insert size (bp): 545
  GenBank ID: NM_001114480
  Entrez Gene: csf1a (a.k.a. csf1-, csf1-1, mcsf, zgc:172186)
  Tag / fusion protein: 6x His (N terminal on insert)
  Cloning method: Restriction Enzyme; 5′ cloning site BamHI (not destroyed); 3′ cloning site BamHI (not destroyed)
  Sequencing primers: 5′ CCGGATTATTCATACCGTCC
Terms and licenses: Academic/Nonprofit Terms; Industry Terms: Not Available to Industry
How to cite: pAc-His-zfCsf1a was a gift from Petr Bartunek (Addgene plasmid # 168103 ; http://n2t.net/addgene:168103 ; RRID:Addgene_168103)
